Addgene plasmid #44733: pET11a-p52(1-398)
Depositing lab: Gourisankar Ghosh. Depositing organization: University of California, San Diego (UCSD).
Backbone
  Vector backbone: pET11a
  Backbone manufacturer: NEB
  Vector type: Bacterial Expression
Growth in bacteria
  Bacterial resistance: Ampicillin, 100 μg/mL
  Growth temperature: 37°C
  Growth strain: DH5alpha
  Copy number: Unknown
Gene/Insert
  Gene/Insert name: p52 (alt name: NFKB2)
  Species: H. sapiens (human)
  Mutation: AA 1-398
  Entrez Gene: NFKB2 (a.k.a. CVID10, H2TF1, LYT-10, LYT10, NF-kB2, p100, p49/p100, p52)
  Promoter: T7
  Cloning method: Restriction Enzyme; 5′ cloning site NA (unknown if destroyed); 3′ cloning site NA (unknown if destroyed)
  Sequencing primers: 5′ T7; 3′ T7 terminator
Terms and licenses: Academic/Nonprofit Terms; Industry Terms: Not Available to Industry
How to cite: pET11a-p52(1-398) was a gift from Gourisankar Ghosh (Addgene plasmid # 44733 ; http://n2t.net/addgene:44733 ; RRID:Addgene_44733)
