[The description below was written by a language model from this plasmid's Addgene catalogue record.]
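Description:
pET11a-p52(1-398) is a bacterial expression plasmid built on the pET11a backbone, carrying a fragment of human NFKB2 that encodes amino acids 1-398. NFKB2 is translated as the p100 precursor, and its N-terminal portion corresponds to the mature p52 NF-κB subunit; the residues cloned here therefore represent the p52 form rather than the full-length precursor, lacking the C-terminal region of p100. The plasmid confers ampicillin resistance for selection in E. coli. The record lists copy number as unknown and does not give a feature table, so the origin of replication and other backbone elements are not itemised.

Expression of the insert is driven by the T7 promoter, and the listing of a T7 terminator sequencing primer is consistent with the usual pET arrangement in which the open reading frame sits between the T7 promoter and T7 terminator. Transcription from this promoter requires T7 RNA polymerase, so protein production is normally carried out in a host strain that supplies the polymerase. A standard cloning strain such as the DH5alpha listed in the record serves for propagation only. No epitope or affinity tag is recorded for the insert, and the restriction sites used for cloning are not stated, so the exact junctions and any extra vector-derived residues cannot be determined from the available information. The record does not spell out an intended application. However, a construct of this design is suited to producing recombinant p52 protein in bacteria for purification and downstream biochemical or structural work.
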