>Addgene plasmid #44733 | pET11a-p52(1-398) | addgene partial sequence | sequence record 64674 | T7term 5'-GCTAGTTATTGCTCAGCGG-3'
TTAGCAGCCGGATCCCTAGTAGCAGCCCATGGGGCCCGCGCCGGACTGGTAGGGGCTGTAGGCCAGGGAG
GAGGGGAAGAAACCGAGGCTGCCACCTCCTCCAGCTCCTCCGTAGCCCCCGGCTGCACCCCCAGAGCCTC
CACCCATGTGGGAGCCACCCCCGAAGGGCTGGGAGAAGGTGGGCAAGGCCTTCCTCCGCTTCCGCTGCAC
CTCTTCCTTGTCTTCCACCAGAGGGTAATAGGTGAACTGTTTGGAATCAGACACGTCCCCTCCTCGCTTG
CGTTTCAGTTGCAGAAACACTGTTACAGGCCGCTCAATCTTCATCTTGTGATAGGGGGGTGTCCGGAACA
CAATGGCATACTGTTTATGCACATCTGTGGGAGAGAAGTCCCCAAAGGCCTGCCATCCATTCTCATCATC
CTCATAGAACCGAACCTCAATGTCATCTTTCTGCACCTTGTCACAAAGCAGATAAACTTCATCTCCACCC
CGCACAGAGCCTGCTGTCTTGTCCATTCGAGAAATCTTCAGGTTTGATGCCCCCGGAGATTTGCTGTCAT
GGATGGGCTGGGAGATGACTGGCTTCAGGGGCAGGGAGAAGGAGCCATCACTGGCTCTAAGGAAGGCAGA
GAAGCGCAGCCGCACTATACTCAGATCCATCACCTTCTTCAGTTCTTTGGCCTCTTGCTCCAGCTCCCGC
TGCTCGGCCTCCGTAAGGCCCTGGGGCCTAGAGCGGAGCCGCTGCCTCTGAAGTTTTTGTATCATAGTCC
CCATCATGTTCTTCTTAGTCACATGCAGGACACCCAGGTTGTTAAATTGGGCAGTCATGTCCTTGGGCCC
CACAGAAACGGCGCAGATCCCCAGCTCCGA
