>Addgene plasmid #44733 | pET11a-p52(1-398) | addgene partial sequence | sequence record 66483 | pBRrevBam 5'-GGTGATGTCGGCGATATAGG-3'
ATGCCGGCCACGATGCGTCCGGCGTAGAGGATCGAGATCTCGATCCCGCGAAATTAATACGACTCACTAT
AGGGGAATTGTGAGCGGATAACAATTCCCCTCTAGAAATAATTTTGTTTAACTTTAAGAAGGAGATATAC
ATATGGAGAGTTGCTACAACCCAGGTCTGGATGGTATTATTGAATATGATGATTTCAAATTGAACTCCTC
CATTGTGGAACCCAAGGAGCCAGCCCCAGAAACAGCTGATGGCCCCTACCTGGTGATCGTGGAACAGCCT
AAGCAGAGAGGCTTCCGATTTCGATATGGCTGTGAAGGCCCCTCCCATGGAGGACTGCCCGGTGCCTCCA
GTGAGAAGGGCCGAAAGACCTATCCCACTGTCAAGATCTGTAACTACGAGGGACCAGCCAAGATCGAGGT
GGACCTGGTAACACACAGTGACCCACCTCGTGCTCATGCCCACAGTCTGGTGGGCAAGCAATGCTCGGAG
CTGGGGATCTGCGCCGTTTCTGTGGGGCCCAAGGACATGACTGCCCAATTTAACAACCTGGGTGTCCTGC
ATGTGACTAAGAAGAACATGATGGGGACTATGATACAAAAACTTCAGAGGCAGCGGCTCCGCTCTAGGCC
CCAGGGCCTTACGGAGGCCGAGCAGCGGGAGCTGGAGCAAGAGGCCAAAGAACTGAAGAAGGTGATGGAT
CTGAGTATAGTGCGGCTGCGCTTCTCTGCCTTCCTTAGAGCCAGTGATGGCTCCTTCTCCCTGCCCCTGA
AGCCAGTCATCTCCCAGCCCATCCATGACAGCAAATCTCCGGGGGCATCAAACCTGAAGATTTCTCGAAT
GGACAAGACAGCAGGCTCTGTGCGGGGTGGAGATGAAGTTTATCTGCTT
